Addgene plasmid #80864: pLITMUS-rpoN-cI4A5C6G7G,P-J23106-geneIII
Purpose: Phagemid (encodes evolved cI4A5C6G7G,P and M13 gene III)
Depositing lab: Mark Isalan. Depositing organization: Imperial College London. Publication: Engineering orthogonal dual transcription factors for multi-input synthetic promoters. Brodel AK, Jaramillo A, Isalan M. Nat Commun. 2016 Dec 16;7:13858. doi: 10.1038/ncomms13858. PubMed 27982027.
Backbone
  Vector backbone: pLITMUS
  Backbone manufacturer: NEB
  Total vector size (bp): 4924
  Modifications to backbone: M13 gene III expression cassette cI4A5C6G7G,P expression cassette
  Vector type: Bacterial Expression
Growth in bacteria
  Bacterial resistance: Ampicillin, 100 μg/mL
  Growth temperature: 37°C
  Growth strain: DH5alpha
  Copy number: High Copy
Gene/Insert 1
  Gene/Insert name: M13 gene III
  Species: M13 bacteriophage
  Insert size (bp): 1275
  Mutation: 238G to 238D (please see depositor comment below)
  Promoter: BBa_J23106
  Cloning method: Gibson Cloning
  Sequencing primers: 5′ CGTAGTTATCTACACGACG; 3′ TGCTTATACAATCTTCCTG
Gene/Insert 2
  Gene/Insert name: cI4A5C6G7G,P
  Species: Synthetic
  Insert size (bp): 714
  Promoter: rpoN
  Cloning method: Restriction Enzyme; 5′ cloning site EcoRI (not destroyed); 3′ cloning site BsaI (not destroyed)
  Sequencing primers: 5′ gtc gat ttt tgt gat gct cg; 3′ ggg tta ttg tct cat gag cgg ata c
Terms and licenses: Academic/Nonprofit Terms; Industry Terms: Not Available to Industry
Depositor comments: Please note that mutation 238G to 238D in M13 gene III was found during Addgene's quality control. The depositor noted that this mutation does NOT affect plasmid function.
How to cite: pLITMUS-rpoN-cI4A5C6G7G,P-J23106-geneIII was a gift from Mark Isalan (Addgene plasmid # 80864 ; http://n2t.net/addgene:80864 ; RRID:Addgene_80864)
