[The description below was written by a language model from this plasmid's Addgene catalogue record and pLannotate feature annotations shown in this document.]
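Description:
pLITMUS-rpoN-cI4A5C6G7G,P-J23106-geneIII is a 4,924 bp bacterial phagemid built on the NEB pLITMUS backbone. It replicates in E. coli as a high-copy plasmid through a ColE1/pUC-type origin and is selected with ampicillin via the β-lactamase gene under its native bla promoter. It also carries an M13 origin, which allows single-stranded copies to be made and packaged into filamentous phage particles when the remaining M13 functions are supplied in trans.

Two expression cassettes have been added to the backbone. The first places M13 gene III, encoding the minor coat protein pIII needed for phage infectivity, under the constitutive Anderson-series promoter BBa_J23106. The automated annotation labels this region as a J23119 promoter fragment, which probably reflects the close similarity of the promoters in this family. The cassette ends with tandem rrnB T1 and T7Te terminators. Repository sequencing found a G238D substitution in gene III, which the depositor reports does not affect plasmid function.

The second cassette encodes cI4A5C6G7G,P, a 714 bp synthetic, evolved variant of the phage λ cI repressor, driven by the rpoN promoter. The lptB fragment annotated just upstream of the coding sequence is consistent with this promoter region deriving from the E. coli locus, where lptB lies next to rpoN. This cassette is closed by the same terminator pair. The variant name suggests altered operator specificity, but the record does not define the changes.

The associated work concerns engineering orthogonal dual transcription factors for multi-input synthetic promoters. There, this phagemid serves as a packageable carrier of an evolved cI variant together with a constitutive supply of pIII.
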