Features (pLannotate 1.2.2; 13 found; start..end, strand, type, name):
     59..163     +  promoter       AmpR promoter: bla
    164..1024    +  CDS            AmpR: β-lactamase; bla; confers resistance to ampicillin, carbenicillin, and related antibiotics
   1054..1082    +  promoter       J23119 promoter (fragment): bacterial promoter (Registry of Standard Biological Parts BBa J23119)
   1107..2381    +  CDS            M13 gene III (sequence partly withheld): pIII; III; minor coat protein
   2396..2467    +  terminator     rrnB T1 terminator: transcription terminator T1 from the E. coli rrnB gene
   2483..2510    +  terminator     T7Te terminator: phage T7 early transcription terminator
   2535..3044    -  rep_origin     M13 ori (sequence partly withheld): M13 bacteriophage origin of replication; arrow indicates direction of (+) strand synthesis
   3155..3743    +  rep_origin     ori: high-copy-number ColE1/pMB1/pBR322/pUC origin of replication
   3804..3825    +  protein_bind   CAP binding site: CAP binding activates transcription in the presence of cAMP. E. coli catabolite activator protein
   3846..4001    +  CDS            lptB (fragment): LPTB_ECOLI - Also known as yhbG. Experimental evidence at protein level: Swiss-Prot protein existence level 1. Part of the ABC transporter complex LptBFG involved in the translocation of lipopolysaccharide (LPS) from the inner membrane to the outer membrane. Probably responsible for energy coupling to the transport system. From Escherichia coli (strain K12).
   4052..4765    +  CDS            λ repressor: phage λ repressor; cI
   4780..4851    +  terminator     rrnB T1 terminator: transcription terminator T1 from the E. coli rrnB gene
   4867..4894    +  terminator     T7Te terminator: phage T7 early transcription terminator
>Addgene plasmid #80864 | pLITMUS-rpoN-cI4A5C6G7G,P-J23106-geneIII | addgene full sequence | sequence record 358521 | Addgene NGS Result
CGCTTCGGCGGGCTTTTTTTTGTTAACTACGTCAGGTGGCACTTTTCGGGGAAATGTGCGCGGAACCCCT
ATTTGTTTATTTTTCTAAATACATTCAAATATGTATCCGCTCATGAGACAATAACCCTGATAAATGCTTC
AATAATATTGAAAAAGGAAGAGTATGAGTATTCAACATTTCCGTGTCGCCCTTATTCCCTTTTTTGCGGC
ATTTTGCCTTCCTGTTTTTGCTCACCCAGAAACGCTGGTGAAAGTAAAAGATGCTGAAGATCAGTTGGGT
GCACGAGTGGGTTACATCGAACTGGATCTCAACAGCGGTAAGATCCTTGAGAGTTTTCGCCCCGAAGAAC
GTTTCCCAATGATGAGCACTTTTAAAGTTCTGCTATGTGGCGCGGTATTATCCCGTGTTGACGCCGGGCA
AGAGCAACTCGGTCGCCGCATACACTATTCTCAGAATGACTTGGTTGAGTACTCACCAGTCACAGAAAAG
CATCTTACGGATGGCATGACAGTAAGAGAATTATGCAGTGCTGCCATAACCATGAGTGATAACACTGCGG
CCAACTTACTTCTGACAACGATCGGAGGACCGAAGGAGCTAACCGCTTTTTTGCACAACATGGGGGATCA
TGTAACTCGCCTTGATCGTTGGGAACCGGAGCTGAATGAAGCCATACCAAACGACGAGCGTGACACCACG
ATGCCTGTAGCAATGGCAACAACGTTGCGCAAACTATTAACTGGCGAACTACTTACTCTAGCTTCCCGGC
AACAATTAATAGACTGGATGGAGGCGGATAAAGTTGCAGGACCACTTCTGCGCTCGGCCCTTCCGGCTGG
CTGGTTTATTGCTGATAAATCTGGAGCCGGTGAGCGTGGGTCCCGCGGTATCATTGCAGCACTGGGGCCA
GATGGTAAGCCCTCCCGTATCGTAGTTATCTACACGACGGGGAGTCAGGCAACTATGGATGAACGAAATA
GACAGATCGCTGAGATAGGTGCCTCACTGATTAAGCATTGGTAACTGTCAGACCAAGTTTACTCATATTT
ACGGCTAGCTCAGTCCTAGGTATAGTGCTAGCGAAGACAAAGATGAGAAATACTAG
[84 nt withheld, positions 1107-1190]
TCC
[98 nt withheld, positions 1194-1291]
A
[305 nt withheld, positions 1293-1597]
G
[153 nt withheld, positions 1599-1751]
TTATTTGTTTGTGAATATCAAGGCCAATCGTCTGACCTGCCTCAACCTCCTGTC
[82 nt withheld, positions 1806-1887]
GCTCTGAGGGA
[161 nt withheld, positions 1899-2059]
T
[41 nt withheld, positions 2061-2101]
T
[62 nt withheld, positions 2103-2164]
A
[35 nt withheld, positions 2166-2200]
CCTCCCTCAATCGGTTGAATGTCGCCCTTTTGTCTTTGGCGCTGGTAAACCATATGAA
[86 nt withheld, positions 2259-2344]
T
[36 nt withheld, positions 2346-2381]
GAAGACCCAGGCATCAAATAAAACGAAAGGCTCAGTCGAAAGACTGGGCCTTTCGTTTTATCTGTTGTTT
GTCGGTGAACGCTCTCTACTAGAGTCACACTGGCTCACCTTCGGGTGGGCCTTTCTGCGTTTATATATAC
TTTAGATTGATT
[38 nt withheld, positions 2534-2571]
A
[37 nt withheld, positions 2573-2609]
ATTTTGTTAAAATTCGCGTTAAATTTTTGTTAAATCAGCTCATTTTTTAACCAATAGGCCGAAATCGGCA
AAATCCCTTATAAATCAAAAGAATAGCCCGAGATAGGGT
[37 nt withheld, positions 2719-2755]
AAAGAACGTGGACTCCAACGTCAAAGG
[137 nt withheld, positions 2783-2919]
G
[125 nt withheld, positions 2921-3045]
AAAGGATCTAGGTGAAGATCCTTTTTGATAATCTCATGACCAAAATCCCTTAACGTGAGTTTTCGTTCCA
CTGAGCGTCAGACCCCGTAGAAAAGATCAAAGGATCTTCTTGAGATCCTTTTTTTCTGCGCGTAATCTGC
TGCTTACAAACAAAAAAACCACCGCTACCAGCGGTGGTTTGTTTGCCGGATCAAGAGCTACCAACTCTTT
TTCCGAAGGTAACTGGCTTCAGCAGAGCGCAGATACCAAATACTGTTCTTCTAGTGTAGCCGTAGTTAGG
CCACCACTTCAAGAACTCTGTAGCACCGCCTACATACCTCGCTCTGCTAATCCTGTTACCAGTGGCTGCT
GCCAGTGGCGATAAGTCGTGTCTTACCGGGTTGGACTCAAGACGATAGTTACCGGATAAGGCGCAGCGGT
CGGGCTGAACGGGGGGTTCGTGCACACAGCCCAGCTTGGAGCGAACGACCTACACCGAACTGAGATACCT
ACAGCGTGAGCTATGAGAAAGCGCCACGCTTCCCGAAGGGAGAAAGGCGGACAGGTATCCGGTAAGCGGC
AGGGTCGGAACAGGAGAGCGCACGAGGGAGCTTCCAGGGGGAAACGCCTGGTATCTTTATAGTCCTGTCG
GGTTTCGCCACCTCTGACTTGAGCGTCGATTTTTGTGATGCTCGTCAGGGGGGCGGAGCCTATGGAAAAA
CGCCAGCAACGCGGCCTTTTTACGGTTCCTGGCCTTTTGCTGGCCTTTTGCTCACATGTAATGTGAGTTA
GCTCACTCATTAGAATTCGCTGAGAGACCCGTGCTGATCACTGACCACAACGTGCGTGAAACACTGGCGG
TTTGTGAACGCGCTTATATCGTCAGTCAGGGGCATTTGATCGCCCACGGCACGCCTACAGAAATCTTACA
AGACGAACACGTTAAGCGTGTATACCTTGGGGAAGACTTCAGACTCTGATAGGGTAGAAGTTTGCGACGT
TTTAGCAGGAGAGTACGATTCTGAACATGAGCACAAAAAAGAAACCATTAACACAAGAGCAGCTTGAGGA
CGCACGTCGCCTTAAAGCAATTTATGAAAAAAAGAAAAATGAACTTGGCTTATCCCAGGAATTGGTCGCA
TACGAGATGGGGATGGGGCAGGCGCGCGTTTCGGAGTTATTTAATGGCATCATGGCATTAAATGCTTATA
ACGCCGCATTGCTTGCAAAAATTCTCAAAGTTAGCGTTGAAGAATTTAGCCCTTCAATCGCCAGAGAAAT
CTACGAGATGTATGAAGCGGTTAGTATGCAGCCGTCACTTAGAAGTGAGTATGAGTACCCTGTTTTTTCT
CATGTTCAGGCAGGGATGTTCTCACCTGAGCTTAGAACCTTTACCAAAGGTGATGCGGAGAGATGGGTAA
GCACAACCAAAAAAGCCAGTGATTCTGCATTCTGGCTTGAGGTTGAAGGTAATTCCATGACCGCACCAAC
AGGCTCCAAGCCAAGCTTTCCTGACGGAATGTTAATTCTCGTTGACCCTGAGCAGGCTGTTGAGCCAGGT
GATTTCTGCATAGCCAGACTTGGGGGTGATGAGTTTACCTTCAAGAAACTGATCAGGGATAGCGGTCAGG
TGTTTTTACAACCACTAAACCCACAGTACCCAATGATCCCATGCAATGAGAGTTGTTCCGTTGTGGGGAA
AGTTATCGCTAGTCAGTGGCCTGAAGAGACGTTTGGCTGAGAAGACCCAGGCATCAAATAAAACGAAAGG
CTCAGTCGAAAGACTGGGCCTTTCGTTTTATCTGTTGTTTGTCGGTGAACGCTCTCTACTAGAGTCACAC
TGGCTCACCTTCGGGTGGGCCTTTCTGCGTTTATAGGTCTCCTGGCCTGCAGTAAAGCC
